Addgene plasmid #83735: MSCV-6NBC-GFP-PGK-Puro-Barcode58
Purpose: individual 6N barcode to make barcoded cell line variants
Depositing lab: Monte Winslow. Depositing organization: Stanford University. Publication: An in vivo multiplexed small-molecule screening platform. Gruner BM, Schulze CJ, Yang D, Ogasawara D, Dix MM, Rogers ZN, Chuang CH, McFarland CD, Chiou SH, Brown JM, Cravatt BF, Bogyo M, Winslow MM. Nat Methods. 2016 Sep 12. doi: 10.1038/nmeth.3992. PubMed 27617390.
Backbone
  Vector backbone: MSCV
  Vector type: Retroviral
  Selectable markers: Puromycin
Growth in bacteria
  Bacterial resistance: Ampicillin, 100 μg/mL
  Growth temperature: 37°C
  Growth strain: DH5alpha
  Copy number: High Copy
Gene/Insert
  Gene/Insert name: Barcode58
  Species: Synthetic
  Cloning method: Restriction Enzyme; 5′ cloning site BglII (destroyed during cloning); 3′ cloning site EcoRI (not destroyed)
  Sequencing primers: 5′ CCCTTGAACCTCCTCGTTCGACC
Terms and licenses: Academic/Nonprofit Terms; Industry Terms: Not Available to Industry
How to cite: MSCV-6NBC-GFP-PGK-Puro-Barcode58 was a gift from Monte Winslow (Addgene plasmid # 83735 ; http://n2t.net/addgene:83735 ; RRID:Addgene_83735)
