[The description below was written by a language model from this plasmid's Addgene catalogue record and pLannotate feature annotations shown in this document.]
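Description:
MSCV-6NBC-GFP-PGK-Puro-Barcode58 is a gammaretroviral transfer vector built on the murine stem cell virus (MSCV) backbone and designed to mark mammalian cells with a defined synthetic DNA barcode. It is propagated in E. coli as a high-copy plasmid through a ColE1/pUC-type origin and selected with ampicillin via the β-lactamase gene. The bacterial portion also carries short remnants of lac, rop, bom, tetracycline-resistance and env sequences, which are non-functional leftovers of earlier cloning history.

The proviral region is bounded by 5′ and 3′ long terminal repeats from murine embryonic stem cell virus. Downstream of the 5′ LTR lie the Ψ packaging signal and a truncated, start-codon-less gag segment, which together promote efficient encapsidation of the vector RNA when gag, pol and env are supplied in trans by packaging cells. EGFP follows directly and has no annotated promoter of its own, so it is presumably expressed from the LTR-driven transcript. A separate internal mouse PGK promoter drives puromycin N-acetyltransferase. Transduced cells can therefore be identified by green fluorescence and enriched with puromycin. The insert, Barcode58, is a synthetic six-random-nucleotide (6N) barcode placed between a BglII site, which was destroyed during cloning, and a retained EcoRI site. It is not annotated in the feature table, so the record does not give its exact position relative to EGFP.

This plasmid is one individual member of a barcode series. Each member stably integrates a unique heritable tag, producing distinguishable cell line variants. According to the associated publication, such variants support multiplexed in vivo small-molecule screening, presumably with the barcodes serving to tell the variants apart.
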