Features (pLannotate 1.2.2; 19 found; start..end, strand, type, name):
    579..920     +  misc_feature   MESV Ψ: packaging signal of murine embryonic stem cell virus
    987..1403    +  CDS            gag (truncated): truncated Moloney murine leukemia virus (MMLV) gag gene lacking the start codon
   1427..2143    +  CDS            EGFP: EGFP is a basic (constitutively fluorescent) green fluorescent protein published in 1996, derived from Aequorea victoria. It is reported to be a rapidly-maturing weak dimer with moderate acid sensitivity.
   2161..2660    +  promoter       PGK promoter: mouse phosphoglycerate kinase 1 promoter
   2681..3280    +  CDS            PuroR: puromycin N-acetyltransferase; pac from Streptomyces alboniger; confers resistance to puromycin
   3380..3894    +  LTR            3' LTR: 3' long terminal repeat from murine embryonic stem cell virus
   4087..4103    -  protein_bind   lac operator: The lac repressor binds to the lac operator to inhibit transcription in E. coli. This inhibition can be relieved by adding lactose or isopropyl-β-D-thiogalactopyranoside (IPTG). lac repressor encoded by lacI
   4111..4141    -  promoter       lac promoter: promoter for the E. coli lac operon
   4156..4177    -  protein_bind   CAP binding site: CAP binding activates transcription in the presence of cAMP. E. coli catabolite activator protein
   4190..4282    -  CDS            lacI (fragment): lac repressor; lacI; The lac repressor binds to the lac operator to inhibit transcription in E. coli. This inhibition can be relieved by adding lactose or isopropyl-β-D-thiogalactopyranoside (IPTG).
   4465..5053    -  rep_origin     ori: high-copy-number ColE1/pMB1/pBR322/pUC origin of replication
   5224..6084    -  CDS            AmpR: β-lactamase; bla; confers resistance to ampicillin, carbenicillin, and related antibiotics
   6085..6189    -  promoter       AmpR promoter: bla
   6284..6319    +  CDS            rop (fragment): Rop protein, which maintains plasmids at low copy number; rop
   6421..6520    +  misc_feature   bom (fragment): basis of mobility region from pBR322
   6526..6675    -  CDS            lacZα (fragment): LacZα fragment of β-galactosidase; lacZ fragment
   6675..6876    -  CDS            TcR (fragment): tetracycline efflux protein; tet; confers resistance to tetracycline
   6877..6975    +  CDS            env (fragment): murine leukemia virus gPr80 envelope polyprotein precursor; env; proteolytically cleaved into gp70SU and p15TM subunits
   7017..515     +  LTR            5' LTR (across the origin): 5' long terminal repeat from murine embryonic stem cell virus
>Addgene plasmid #83735 | MSCV-6NBC-GFP-PGK-Puro-Barcode58 | depositor full sequence | sequence record 159902 | Full Sequence
TGAAAGACCCCACCTGTAGGTTTGGCAAGCTAGCTTAAGTAACGCCATTTTGCAAGGCATGGAAAATACA
TAACTGAGAATAGAGAAGTTCAGATCAAGGTTAGGAACAGAGAGACAGCAGAATATGGGCCAAACAGGAT
ATCTGTGGTAAGCAGTTCCTGCCCCGGCTCAGGGCCAAGAACAGATGGTCCCCAGATGCGGTCCCGCCCT
CAGCAGTTTCTAGAGAACCATCAGATGTTTCCAGGGTGCCCCAAGGACCTGAAATGACCCTGTGCCTTAT
TTGAACTAACCAATCAGTTCGCTTCTCGCTTCTGTTCGCGCGCTTCTGCTCCCCGAGCTCAATAAAAGAG
CCCACAACCCCTCACTCGGCGCGCCAGTCCTCCGATAGACTGCGTCGCCCGGGTACCCGTATTCCCAATA
AAGCCTCTTGCTGTTTGCATCCGAATCGTGGACTCGCTGATCCTTGGGAGGGTCTCCTCAGATTGATTGA
CTGCCCACCTCGGGGGTCTTTCATTTGGAGGTTCCACCGAGATTTGGAGACCCCTGCCCAGGGACCACCG
ACCCCCCCGCCGGGAGGTAAGCTGGCCAGCGGTCGTTTCGTGTCTGTCTCTGTCTTTGTGCGTGTTTGTG
CCGGCATCTAATGTTTGCGCCTGCGTCTGTACTAGTTAGCTAACTAGCTCTGTATCTGGCGGACCCGTGG
TGGAACTGACGAGTTCTGAACACCCGGCCGCAACCCTGGGAGACGTCCCAGGGACTTTGGGGGCCGTTTT
TGTGGCCCGACCTGAGGAAGGGAGTCGATGTGGAATCCGACCCCGTCAGGATATGTGGTTCTGGTAGGAG
ACGAGAACCTAAAACAGTTCCCGCCTCCGTCTGAATTTTTGCTTTCGGTTTGGAACCGAAGCCGCGCGTC
TTGTCTGCTGCAGCGCTGCAGCATCGTTCTGTGTTGTCTCTGTCTGACTGTGTTTCTGTATTTGTCTGAA
AATTAGGGCCAGACTGTTACCACTCCCTTAAGTTTGACCTTAGGTCACTGGAAAGATGTCGAGCGGATCG
CTCACAACCAGTCGGTAGATGTCAAGAAGAGACGTTGGGTTACCTTCTGCTCTGCAGAATGGCCAACCTT
TAACGTCGGATGGCCGCGAGACGGCACCTTTAACCGAGACCTCATCACCCAGGTTAAGATCAAGGTCTTT
TCACCTGGCCCGCATGGACACCCAGACCAGGTCCCCTACATCGTGACCTGGGAAGCCTTGGCTTTTGACC
CCCCTCCCTGGGTCAAGCCCTTTGTACACCCTAAGCCTCCGCCTCCTCTTCCTCCATCCGCCCCGTCTCT
CCCCCTTGAACCTCCTCGTTCGACCCCGCCTCGATCCTCCCTTTATCCAGCCCTCACTCCTTCTCTAGGC
GCCGGAATTAGATCCATACTACCACCATGGTGAGCAAGGGCGAGGAGCTGTTCACCGGGGTGGTGCCCAT
CCTGGTCGAGCTGGACGGCGACGTAAACGGCCACAAGTTCAGCGTGTCCGGCGAGGGCGAGGGCGATGCC
ACCTACGGCAAGCTGACCCTGAAGTTCATCTGCACCACCGGCAAGCTGCCCGTGCCCTGGCCCACCCTCG
TGACCACCCTGACCTACGGCGTGCAGTGCTTCAGCCGCTACCCCGACCACATGAAGCAGCACGACTTCTT
CAAGTCCGCCATGCCCGAAGGCTACGTCCAGGAGCGCACCATCTTCTTCAAGGACGACGGCAACTACAAG
ACCCGCGCCGAGGTGAAGTTCGAGGGCGACACCCTGGTGAACCGCATCGAGCTGAAGGGCATCGACTTCA
AGGAGGACGGCAACATCCTGGGGCACAAGCTGGAGTACAACTACAACAGCCACAACGTCTATATCATGGC
CGACAAGCAGAAGAACGGCATCAAGGTGAACTTCAAGATCCGCCACAACATCGAGGACGGCAGCGTGCAG
CTCGCCGACCACTACCAGCAGAACACCCCCATCGGCGACGGCCCCGTGCTGCTGCCCGACAACCACTACC
TGAGCACCCAGTCCGCCCTGAGCAAAGACCCCAACGAGAAGCGCGATCACATGGTCCTGCTGGAGTTCGT
GACCGCCGCCGGGATCACTCTCGGCATGGACGAGCTGTACAAGTAGCGGAGAATTCTACCGGGTAGGGGA
GGCGCTTTTCCCAAGGCAGTCTGGAGCATGCGCTTTAGCAGCCCCGCTGGGCACTTGGCGCTACACAAGT
GGCCTCTGGCCTCGCACACATTCCACATCCACCGGTAGGCGCCAACCGGCTCCGTTCTTTGGTGGCCCCT
TCGCGCCACCTTCTACTCCTCCCCTAGTCAGGAAGTTCCCCCCCGCCCCGCAGCTCGCGTCGTGCAGGAC
GTGACAAATGGAAGTAGCACGTCTCACTAGTCTCGTGCAGATGGACAGCACCGCTGAGCAATGGAAGCGG
GTAGGCCTTTGGGGCAGCGGCCAATAGCAGCTTTGCTCCTTCGCTTTCTGGGCTCAGAGGCTGGGAAGGG
GTGGGTCCGGGGGCGGGCTCAGGGGCGGGCTCAGGGGCGGGGCGGGCGCCCGAAGGTCCTCCGGAGGCCC
GGCATTCTGCACGCTTCAAAAGCGCACGTCTGCCGCGCTGTTCTCCTCTTCCTCATCTCCGGGCCTTTCG
ACCTGCAGCCCAAGCTTACCATGACCGAGTACAAGCCCACGGTGCGCCTCGCCACCCGCGACGACGTCCC
CAGGGCCGTACGCACCCTCGCCGCCGCGTTCGCCGACTACCCCGCCACGCGCCACACCGTCGATCCGGAC
CGCCACATCGAGCGGGTCACCGAGCTGCAAGAACTCTTCCTCACGCGCGTCGGGCTCGACATCGGCAAGG
TGTGGGTCGCGGACGACGGCGCCGCGGTGGCGGTCTGGACCACGCCGGAGAGCGTCGAAGCGGGGGCGGT
GTTCGCCGAGATCGGCCCGCGCATGGCCGAGTTGAGCGGTTCCCGGCTGGCCGCGCAGCAACAGATGGAA
GGCCTCCTGGCGCCGCACCGGCCCAAGGAGCCCGCGTGGTTCCTGGCCACCGTCGGCGTCTCGCCCGACC
ACCAGGGCAAGGGTCTGGGCAGCGCCGTCGTGCTCCCCGGAGTGGAGGCGGCCGAGCGCGCCGGGGTGCC
CGCCTTCCTGGAGACCTCCGCGCCCCGCAACCTCCCCTTCTACGAGCGGCTCGGCTTCACCGTCACCGCC
GACGTCGAGGTGCCCGAAGGACCGCGCACCTGGTGCATGACCCGCAAGCCCGGTGCCTGACGCCCGCCCC
ACGACCCGCAGCGCCCGACCGAAAGGAGCGCACGACCCCATGCATCGATAAAATAAAAGATTTTATTTAG
TCTCCAGAAAAAGGGGGGAATGAAAGACCCCACCTGTAGGTTTGGCAAGCTAGCTTAAGTAACGCCATTT
TGCAAGGCATGGAAAATACATAACTGAGAATAGAGAAGTTCAGATCAAGGTTAGGAACAGAGAGACAGCA
GAATATGGGCCAAACAGGATATCTGTGGTAAGCAGTTCCTGCCCCGGCTCAGGGCCAAGAACAGATGGTC
CCCAGATGCGGTCCCGCCCTCAGCAGTTTCTAGAGAACCATCAGATGTTTCCAGGGTGCCCCAAGGACCT
GAAATGACCCTGTGCCTTATTTGAACTAACCAATCAGTTCGCTTCTCGCTTCTGTTCGCGCGCTTCTGCT
CCCCGAGCTCAATAAAAGAGCCCACAACCCCTCACTCGGCGCGCCAGTCCTCCGATAGACTGCGTCGCCC
GGGTACCCGTGTATCCAATAAACCCTCTTGCAGTTGCATCCGACTTGTGGTCTCGCTGTTCCTTGGGAGG
GTCTCCTCTGAGTGATTGACTACCCGTCAGCGGGGGTCTTTCATGGGTAACAGTTTCTTGAAGTTGGAGA
ACAACATTCTGAGGGTAGGAGTCGAATATTAAGTAATCCTGACTCAATTAGCCACTGTTTTGAATCCACA
TACTCCAATACTCCTGAAATAGTTCATTATGGACAGCGCAGAAGAGCTGGGGAGAATTAATTCGTAATCA
TGGTCATAGCTGTTTCCTGTGTGAAATTGTTATCCGCTCACAATTCCACACAACATACGAGCCGGAAGCA
TAAAGTGTAAAGCCTGGGGTGCCTAATGAGTGAGCTAACTCACATTAATTGCGTTGCGCTCACTGCCCGC
TTTCCAGTCGGGAAACCTGTCGTGCCAGCTGCATTAATGAATCGGCCAACGCGCGGGGAGAGGCGGTTTG
CGTATTGGGCGCTCTTCCGCTTCCTCGCTCACTGACTCGCTGCGCTCGGTCGTTCGGCTGCGGCGAGCGG
TATCAGCTCACTCAAAGGCGGTAATACGGTTATCCACAGAATCAGGGGATAACGCAGGAAAGAACATGTG
AGCAAAAGGCCAGCAAAAGGCCAGGAACCGTAAAAAGGCCGCGTTGCTGGCGTTTTTCCATAGGCTCCGC
CCCCCTGACGAGCATCACAAAAATCGACGCTCAAGTCAGAGGTGGCGAAACCCGACAGGACTATAAAGAT
ACCAGGCGTTTCCCCCTGGAAGCTCCCTCGTGCGCTCTCCTGTTCCGACCCTGCCGCTTACCGGATACCT
GTCCGCCTTTCTCCCTTCGGGAAGCGTGGCGCTTTCTCATAGCTCACGCTGTAGGTATCTCAGTTCGGTG
TAGGTCGTTCGCTCCAAGCTGGGCTGTGTGCACGAACCCCCCGTTCAGCCCGACCGCTGCGCCTTATCCG
GTAACTATCGTCTTGAGTCCAACCCGGTAAGACACGACTTATCGCCACTGGCAGCAGCCACTGGTAACAG
GATTAGCAGAGCGAGGTATGTAGGCGGTGCTACAGAGTTCTTGAAGTGGTGGCCTAACTACGGCTACACT
AGAAGGACAGTATTTGGTATCTGCGCTCTGCTGAAGCCAGTTACCTTCGGAAAAAGAGTTGGTAGCTCTT
GATCCGGCAAACAAACCACCGCTGGTAGCGGTGGTTTTTTTGTTTGCAAGCAGCAGATTACGCGCAGAAA
AAAAGGATCTCAAGAAGATCCTTTGATCTTTTCTACGGGGTCTGACGCTCAGTGGAACGAAAACTCACGT
TAAGGGATTTTGGTCATGAGATTATCAAAAAGGATCTTCACCTAGATCCTTTTAAATTAAAAATGAAGTT
TTAAATCAATCTAAAGTATATATGAGTAAACTTGGTCTGACAGTTACCAATGCTTAATCAGTGAGGCACC
TATCTCAGCGATCTGTCTATTTCGTTCATCCATAGTTGCCTGACTCCCCGTCGTGTAGATAACTACGATA
CGGGAGGGCTTACCATCTGGCCCCAGTGCTGCAATGATACCGCGAGACCCACGCTCACCGGCTCCAGATT
TATCAGCAATAAACCAGCCAGCCGGAAGGGCCGAGCGCAGAAGTGGTCCTGCAACTTTATCCGCCTCCAT
CCAGTCTATTAATTGTTGCCGGGAAGCTAGAGTAAGTAGTTCGCCAGTTAATAGTTTGCGCAACGTTGTT
GCCATTGCTACAGGCATCGTGGTGTCACGCTCGTCGTTTGGTATGGCTTCATTCAGCTCCGGTTCCCAAC
GATCAAGGCGAGTTACATGATCCCCCATGTTGTGCAAAAAAGCGGTTAGCTCCTTCGGTCCTCCGATCGT
TGTCAGAAGTAAGTTGGCCGCAGTGTTATCACTCATGGTTATGGCAGCACTGCATAATTCTCTTACTGTC
ATGCCATCCGTAAGATGCTTTTCTGTGACTGGTGAGTACTCAACCAAGTCATTCTGAGAATAGTGTATGC
GGCGACCGAGTTGCTCTTGCCCGGCGTCAATACGGGATAATACCGCGCCACATAGCAGAACTTTAAAAGT
GCTCATCATTGGAAAACGTTCTTCGGGGCGAAAACTCTCAAGGATCTTACCGCTGTTGAGATCCAGTTCG
ATGTAACCCACTCGTGCACCCAACTGATCTTCAGCATCTTTTACTTTCACCAGCGTTTCTGGGTGAGCAA
AAACAGGAAGGCAAAATGCCGCAAAAAAGGGAATAAGGGCGACACGGAAATGTTGAATACTCATACTCTT
CCTTTTTCAATATTATTGAAGCATTTATCAGGGTTATTGTCTCATGAGCGGATACATATTTGAATGTATT
TAGAAAAATAAACAAATAGGGGTTCCGCGCACATTTCCCCGAAAAGTGCCACCTGACGTCTAAGAAACCA
TTATTATCATGACATTAACCTATAAAAATAGGCGTATCACGAGGCCCTTTCGTCTCGCGCGTTTCGGTGA
TGACGGTGAAAACCTCTGACACATGCAGCTCCCGGAGACGGTCACAGCTTGTCTGTAAGCGGATGCCGGG
AGCAGACAAGCCCGTCAGGGCGCGTCAGCGGGTGTTGGCGGGTGTCGGGGCTGGCTTAACTATGCGGCAT
CAGAGCAGATTGTACTGAGAGTGCACCATATGCGGTGTGAAATACCGCACAGATGCGTAAGGAGAAAATA
CCGCATCAGGCGCCATTCGCCATTCAGGCTGCGCAACTGTTGGGAAGGGCGATCGGTGCGGGCCTCTTCG
CTATTACGCCAGCTGGCGAAAGGGGGATGTGCTGCAAGGCGATTAAGTTGGGTAACGCCAGGGTTTTCCC
AGTCACGACGTTGTAAAACGACGGCGCAAGGAATGGTGCATGCAAGGAGATGGCGCCCAACAGTCCCCCG
GCCACGGGGCCTGCCACCATACCCACGCCGAAACAAGCGCTCATGAGCCCGAAGTGGCGAGCCCGATCTT
CCCCATCGGTGATGTCGGCGATATAGGCGCCAGCAACCGCACCTGTGGCGCCGGTGATGCCGGCCACGAT
GCGTCCGGCGTAGAGGCGATTAGTCCAATTTGTTAAAGACAGGATATCAGTGGTCCAGGCTCTAGTTTTG
ACTCAACAATATCACCAGCTGAAGCCTATAGAGTACGAGCCATAGATAAAATAAAAGATTTTATTTAGTC
TCCAGAAAAAGGGGGGAA
