>Addgene plasmid #83735 | MSCV-6NBC-GFP-PGK-Puro-Barcode58 | addgene partial sequence | sequence record 165429 | pLXSN5 5'-CCCTTGAACCTCCTCGTTCGACC-3'
CAGCCCTCACTCCTTCTCTAGGCGCCGGAATTAGATCCATACTACCACCATGGTGAGCAAGGGCGAGGAG
CTGTTCACCGGGGTGGTGCCCATCCTGGTCGAGCTGGACGGCGACGTAAACGGCCACAAGTTCAGCGTGT
CCGGCGAGGGCGAGGGCGATGCCACCTACGGCAAGCTGACCCTGAAGTTCATCTGCACCACCGGCAAGCT
GCCCGTGCCCTGGCCCACCCTCGTGACCACCCTGACCTACGGCGTGCAGTGCTTCAGCCGCTACCCCGAC
CACATGAAGCAGCACGACTTCTTCAAGTCCGCCATGCCCGAAGGCTACGTCCAGGAGCGCACCATCTTCT
TCAAGGACGACGGCAACTACAAGACCCGCGCCGAGGTGAAGTTCGAGGGCGACACCCTGGTGAACCGCAT
CGAGCTGAAGGGCATCGACTTCAAGGAGGACGGCAACATCCTGGGGCACAAGCTGGAGTACAACTACAAC
AGCCACAACGTCTATATCATGGCCGACAAGCAGAAGAACGGCATCAAGGTGAACTTCAAGATCCGCCACA
ACATCGAGGACGGCAGCGTGCAGCTCGCCGACCACTACCAGCAGAACACCCCCATCGGCGACGGCCCCGT
GCTGCTGCCCGACAACCACTACCTGAGCACCCAGTCCGCCCTGAGCAAAGACCCCAACGAGAAGCGCGAT
CACATGGTCCTGCTGGAGTTCGTGACCGCCGCCGGGATCACTCTCGGCATGGACGAGCTGTACAAGTAGC
GGAGAATTCTACCGGGTAGGGGAGGCGCTTTTCCCAAGGCAGTCTGGAGCATGCGCTTTA
